Addgene plasmid #42836: TAL3373
Depositing lab: Keith Joung. Depositing organization: Massachusetts General Hospital. Publication: Targeted gene disruption in somatic zebrafish cells using engineered TALENs. Sander JD, Cade L, Khayter C, Reyon D, Peterson RT, Joung JK, Yeh JR. Nat Biotechnol. 2011 Aug 5;29(8):697-8. doi: 10.1038/nbt.1934. PubMed 21822241.
Backbone
  Vector backbone: JDS71
  Backbone manufacturer: Addgene plasmid #32287
  Backbone size w/o insert (bp): 6447
  Vector type: Mammalian Expression ; T7
Growth in bacteria
  Bacterial resistance: Ampicillin, 100 μg/mL
  Growth temperature: 37°C
  Growth strain: XL1 Blue
  Copy number: High Copy
Gene/Insert
  Gene/Insert name: ZebrafishCommunity-taok2b-right (alt name: taok2b)
  Species: D. rerio (zebrafish)
  Insert size (bp): 1640
  Entrez Gene: taok2b
  Promoter: CMV
  Tag / fusion protein: 3X Flag (N terminal on backbone); WT FOKI (C terminal on backbone)
  Cloning method: Restriction Enzyme; 5′ cloning site N/A (destroyed during cloning); 3′ cloning site N/A (destroyed during cloning)
  Sequencing primers: 5′ CMV-F; 3′ BGH-rev
Terms and licenses: Academic/Nonprofit Terms; Industry Terms: Not Available to Industry
Depositor comments: Target binding site: TCCTTGTAAAAAAGTTCC It is strongly recommended that users perform a diagnostic digest to verify this plasmid prior to use. For example, a double digest of the plasmid with BamHI and KpnI should result in two bands at 2.3kb and 5.8kb.
How to cite: TAL3373 was a gift from Keith Joung (Addgene plasmid # 42836 ; http://n2t.net/addgene:42836 ; RRID:Addgene_42836)
