[The description below was written by a language model from this plasmid's Addgene catalogue record and the feature table of its GenBank file.]
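Description:
TAL3373 is a TALEN expression plasmid built on the JDS71 backbone, a mammalian expression vector that also carries a T7 promoter. It encodes the "right" half of a nuclease pair directed against the zebrafish (D. rerio) gene taok2b. The roughly 1.6 kb insert is an engineered array of TAL effector repeats designed to recognise a specific 18-nucleotide half-site in that gene. It was placed into the roughly 6.4 kb backbone by restriction cloning that destroyed both junction sites. The backbone supplies the flanking coding parts, so the finished open reading frame carries an N-terminal 3X FLAG epitope for detection and a C-terminal wild-type FokI cleavage domain. The plasmid is maintained in E. coli at high copy number under ampicillin selection.

Expression in transfected cells is driven by the CMV promoter. The T7 designation in the vector type suggests that the coding region can also be transcribed in vitro to make mRNA, the usual route for delivering nucleases into zebrafish embryos, although the record does not spell this out. Because FokI cuts only as a dimer, this construct is expected to be used with a matching "left" TALEN that binds the opposite strand nearby. Together the two halves introduce a double-strand break whose error-prone repair can disrupt taok2b. This fits the associated work on targeted gene disruption in somatic zebrafish cells, and the insert name marks the plasmid as part of a zebrafish community set.

The sequence record held for this plasmid is a 793 bp partial read with no annotated features. Elements such as the replication origin, polyadenylation signal and nuclear localisation signal therefore cannot be confirmed from it.
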