LOCUS       Exported 793 bp ds-DNA linear SYN 03-SEP-2021
DEFINITION  synthetic linear DNA
ACCESSION   .
VERSION     .
KEYWORDS    TAL3373
SOURCE      synthetic DNA construct
  ORGANISM  synthetic DNA construct
REFERENCE   1 (bases 1 to 793)
  AUTHORS   Sander JD, Cade L, Khayter C, Reyon D, Peterson RT, Joung JK, Yeh JR
  TITLE     Targeted gene disruption in somatic zebrafish cells using engineered
            TALENs.
  JOURNAL   Nat Biotechnol. 2011 Aug 5;29(8):697-8. doi: 10.1038/nbt.1934.
  PUBMED    21822241
REFERENCE   2 (bases 1 to 793)
  AUTHORS   .
  TITLE     Direct Submission
  JOURNAL   Exported Sep 3, 2021 from SnapGene Server 1.1.58
            http://www.snapgene.com
FEATURES             Location/Qualifiers
     source          1..793
                     /organism="synthetic DNA construct"
                     /mol_type="other DNA"
ORIGIN
        1 tgtggcgggt gagcttaggg ggcctccgct ccagctcgac accgggcagc tgctgaagat
       61 cgcgaagaga gggggagtaa cagcggtaga ggcagtgcac gcctggcgca atgcgctcac
      121 cggggccccc ttgaacctga ccccagacca ggtagtcgca atcgcgtcac atgacggggg
      181 aaagcaagcc ctggaaaccg tgcaaaggtt gttgccggtc ctttgtcaag accacggcct
      241 tacaccggag caagtcgtgg ccattgcatc ccacgacggt ggcaaacagg ctcttgagac
      301 ggttcagaga cttctcccag ttctctgtca agcccacggg ctgactcccg atcaagttgt
      361 agcgattgcg tccaacggtg gagggaaaca agcattggag actgtccaac ggctccttcc
      421 cgtgttgtgt caagcccacg gtttgacgcc tgcacaagtg gtcgccatcg cctcgaatgg
      481 cggcggtaag caggcgctgg aaacagtaca gcgcctgctg cctgtactgt gccaggatca
      541 tggactgacc ccagaccagg tagtcgcaat cgcgaacaat aatgggggaa agcaagccct
      601 ggaaaccgtg caaaggttgt tgccggtcct ttgtcaagac cacggcctta caccggagca
      661 agtcgtggcc attgcaagca atgggggtgg caaacaggct cttgagacgg ttcagagact
      721 tctcccagtt ctctgtcaag cccacgggct gactcccgat caagttgtag cgattgcgtc
      781 gaacattgga ggg
//
