LOCUS       Exported 2430 bp ds-DNA linear SYN 11-JUN-2021
DEFINITION  synthetic linear DNA
ACCESSION   .
VERSION     .
KEYWORDS    TAL3373
SOURCE      synthetic DNA construct
  ORGANISM  synthetic DNA construct
REFERENCE   1 (bases 1 to 2430)
  AUTHORS   Sander JD, Cade L, Khayter C, Reyon D, Peterson RT, Joung JK, Yeh JR
  TITLE     Targeted gene disruption in somatic zebrafish cells using engineered
            TALENs.
  JOURNAL   Nat Biotechnol. 2011 Aug 5;29(8):697-8. doi: 10.1038/nbt.1934.
  PUBMED    21822241
REFERENCE   2 (bases 1 to 2430)
  AUTHORS   .
  TITLE     Direct Submission
  JOURNAL   Exported Jun 11, 2021 from SnapGene Server 1.1.58
            http://www.snapgene.com
FEATURES             Location/Qualifiers
     source          1..2430
                     /organism="synthetic DNA construct"
                     /mol_type="other DNA"
     CDS             19..84
                     /codon_start=1
                     /product="three tandem FLAG(R) epitope tags, followed by an
                     enterokinase cleavage site"
                     /label=3xFLAG
                     /translation="DYKDHDGDYKDHDIDYKDDDDK"
     CDS             91..111
                     /codon_start=1
                     /product="nuclear localization signal of SV40 (simian virus
                     40) large T antigen"
                     /label=SV40 NLS
                     /translation="PKKKRKV"
ORIGIN
        1 tctagagcta gcaccatgga ctacaaagac catgacggtg attataaaga tcatgacatc
       61 gattacaagg atgacgatga caagatggcc cccaagaaga agaggaaggt gggcattcac
      121 cgcggggtac ctatggtgga cttgaggaca ctcggttatt cgcaacagca acaggagaaa
      181 atcaagccta aggtcaggag caccgtcgcg caacaccacg aggcgcttgt ggggcatggc
      241 ttcactcatg cgcatattgt cgcgctttca cagcaccctg cggcgcttgg gacggtggct
      301 gtcaaatacc aagatatgat tgcggccctg cccgaagcca cgcacgaggc aattgtaggg
      361 gtcggtaaac agtggtcggg agcgcgagca cttgaggcgc tgctgactgt ggcgggtgag
      421 cttagggggc ctccgctcca gctcgacacc gggcagctgc tgaagatcgc gaagagaggg
      481 ggagtaacag cggtagaggc agtgcacgcc tggcgcaatg cgctcaccgg ggcccccttg
      541 aacctgaccc cagaccaggt agtcgcaatc gcgtcacatg acgggggaaa gcaagccctg
      601 gaaaccgtgc aaaggttgtt gccggtcctt tgtcaagacc acggccttac accggagcaa
      661 gtcgtggcca ttgcatccca cgacggtggc aaacaggctc ttgagacggt tcagagactt
      721 ctcccagttc tctgtcaagc ccacgggctg actcccgatc aagttgtagc gattgcgtcc
      781 aacggtggag ggaaacaagc attggagact gtccaacggc tccttcccgt gttgtgtcaa
      841 gcccacggtt tgacgcctgc acaagtggtc gccatcgcct cgaatggcgg cggtaagcag
      901 gcgctggaaa cagtacagcg cctgctgcct gtactgtgcc aggatcatgg actgacccca
      961 gaccaggtag tcgcaatcgc gaacaataat gggggaaagc aagccctgga aaccgtgcaa
     1021 aggttgttgc cggtcctttg tcaagaccac ggccttacac cggagcaagt cgtggccatt
     1081 gcaagcaatg ggggtggcaa acaggctctt gagacggttc agagacttct cccagttctc
     1141 tgtcaagccc acgggctgac tcccgatcaa gttgtagcga ttgcgtcgaa cattggaggg
     1201 aaacaagcat tggagactgt ccaacggctc cttcccgtgt tgtgtcaagc ccacggtttg
     1261 acgcctgcac aagtggtcgc catcgcctcc aatattggcg gtaagcaggc gctggaaaca
     1321 gtacagcgcc tgctgcctgt actgtgccag gatcatggac tgaccccaga ccaggtagtc
     1381 gcaatcgcgt cgaacattgg gggaaagcaa gccctggaaa ccgtgcaaag gttgttgccg
     1441 gtcctttgtc aagaccacgg ccttacaccg gagcaagtcg tggccattgc aagcaacatc
     1501 ggtggcaaac aggctcttga gacggttcag agacttctcc cagttctctg tcaagcccac
     1561 gggctgactc ccgatcaagt tgtagcgatt gcgtcgaaca ttggagggaa acaagcattg
     1621 gagactgtcc aacggctcct tcccgtgttg tgtcaagccc acggtttgac gcctgcacaa
     1681 gtggtcgcca tcgcctccaa tattggcggt aagcaggcgc tggaaacagt acagcgcctg
     1741 ctgcctgtac tgtgccagga tcatggactg accccagacc aggtagtcgc aatcgcgaac
     1801 aataatgggg gaaagcaagc cctggaaacc gtgcaaaggt tgttgccggt cctttgtcaa
     1861 gaccacggcc ttacaccgga gcaagtcgtg gccattgcaa gcaatggggg tggcaaacag
     1921 gctcttgaga cggttcagag acttctccca gttctctgtc aagcccacgg gctgactccc
     1981 gatcaagttg tagcgattgc gtccaacggt ggagggaaac aagcattgga gactgtccaa
     2041 cggctccttc ccgtgttgtg tcaagcccac ggtttgacgc ctgcacaagt ggtcgccatc
     2101 gccagccatg atggcggtaa gcaggcgctg gaaacagtac agcgcctgct gcctgtactg
     2161 tgccaggatc atggactgac acccgaacag gtggtcgcca ttgcttccca cgacggagga
     2221 cggccagcct tggagtccat cgtagcccaa ttgtccaggc ccgatcccgc gttggctgcg
     2281 ttaacgaatg accatctggt ggcgttggca tgtcttggtg gacgacccgc gctcgatgca
     2341 gtcaaaaagg gtctgcctca tgctcccgca ttgatcaaaa gaaccaaccg gcggattccc
     2401 gagagaactt cccatcgagt cgcgggatcc
//
